>Addgene plasmid #165872 | pMiniwhiteA1 | addgene full sequence | sequence record 328280 | Addgene NGS Result
GGCAATAAACAGTAAACACGATGGTAATAATGGTAAAAAAAAAAAACAAGCAGTTATTTCGGATATATGT
CGGCTACTCCTTGCGTCGGGCCCGAAGTCTTAGAGCCAGATATGCGAGCACCCGGAAGCTCACGATGAGA
ATGGCCAGACCCACGTAGTCCAGCGGCAGATCGGCGGCGGAGAAGTTAAGTGTCTCCAGGATGACCTTGC
CCGAACTGGGGCACGTGGTGTTCGACGATGTGCAGCTAATTTCGCCCGGCTCCACGTCCGCCCATTGGTT
AATCAGCAGACCCTCGTTGGCGTAACGGAACCATGAGAGGTACGACAACCATTTGAGGTATACTGGCACC
GAGCCCGAGTTCAAGAAGAAGCCGCCAAAGAGCAGGAATGGTATGATAACCGGCGGACCCACAGACAGCG
CCATCGAGGTCGAGGAGCTGGCGCAGGATATTAGATATCCGAAGGACGTTGACACATTGGCCACCAGAGT
GACCAGCGCCAGGCAGTTGAAGAAGTGCAGCACTCCGGCCCGCAGTCCGATCATCGGATAGGCAATCGCC
GTGAAGACCAGTGGCACTGTGAGAAAAAGCGGCAATTCGGCAATCGTTTTGCCCAGAAAGTATGTGTCAC
AGCGATAAAGTCGACTTCGGGCCTCCCTCATAAAAACTGGCAGCTCTGAGGTGAACACCTAAATCGAATC
GATTCATTAGAAAGTTAGTAAATTATTGAAATGCAAATGTATTCTAAACATGACTTACATTTATCGTGGC
AAAGACGTTTTGAAAGGTCATGTTGGTCAGGAAGAGGAAGATGGCTCCGTTGATATTCATCACACCCACT
TGCGTGAGTTGTTGGCCCAAAAAGATGAGGCCAATCAAGATGGCAACCATCTGCAAATTAAAATGTTACT
CGCATCTCATTAATATTCGCGAGTTAAATGAAATTTATTTATCTTCTGCAAAACTATAAACTATACATCT
CATTGAAAAAAACTAAGAAGGGTGTGGAATCAGGCAATTCTATCTAAAATCTAGCGAATTTGTTTCCAAG
AATTGTAAGCGTTATATCATTTGTTTCCACTGGAACCACTCACCGTTGTCTGAATAAGTCGCACTTTTAC
GAGGAGTGGTTCCTTGAGCACCGACAGCCAGGATCGCCACAGGACCGCCCGGAACTGCATGAACCAGGTG
GCCTTGTAGGTGTACCCATTCTCCGGCTGCTCCAGTGGCTTCTCCAGATTTTTGGTGGCCAACAACTGCT
CCATATCCCGGGCTACTTTGCTAATGGCAAAATTGTCGCATATCTTGGCGATCCGATCACGGGACTCGAT
CTCCCGTCCGGGCACAACGGCCAACACCTGTACGTAAAAGTCCGCCGGATTGTAGTTGGTAGGACACTGG
GCACCCACGCTGGATAGGAGTTGAGATGTTATGTAATACTAGATACCCTTAATAAACACATCGAACTCAC
TAGGAAAAGAAGTCGACGGCTTCGCTGGGAGTGCCCAAGAAAGCTACCCTGCCCTCGGCCATCAGAAGGA
TCTTGTCAAAGAGCTCAAACAGCTCGGAAGACGGCTGATGAATGGTCAGGATGACGGTCTTGCCCTTCTG
CGACAGCTTCTTCAGCACCTGGACGACGCTGTGGGCGGTAAAGGAGTCCAGTCCGGAGGTGGGCTCATCG
CAGATCAGAAGCGGCGGATCGGTTAGAGCCTCGGAGGCGAATGCCAGACGCTTCCTTTCTCCGCCGGACA
GACCTTTCACCCTGCCGGGCACACCGATGATCGTGTGCTGACATTTGCTGAGCGAAAGCTCCTGGATCAC
CTGATCCACGCGGGCCACTCGCTGCCGATAGGTCAGATGTCGTGGCATCCGCACCATGGCTTGGAAAATC
AGGTGTTCCCTGGCCGTTAGGGAGCCGATAAAGAGGTCATCCTGCTGGACATAGGCGCACCTGGCCTGCA
TCTCCTTGGCGTCCACAGGTTGGCCATTGAGCAGTCGCATCCCGGATGGCGATACTTGGATGCCCTGCGG
CGATCGAAAGGCAAGGGCATTCAGCAGGGTCGTCTTTCCGGCACCGGAACTGCCCATCACGGCCAAAAGT
TCGCCCGGATAGGCCACGCCGCAAACTGAGTTTCAAATTGGTAATTGGACCCTTTATTAAGATTTCACAC
AGATCAGCCGACTGCGAATAGAAACTCACCGTTCTTGAGCAAATGTTTCCTGGGCGCCGGTATGTGTCGC
TCGTTGCAGAATAGTCCGCGTGTCCGGTTGACCAGCTGCCGCCATCCGGAGCCCGGCTGATTGACCGCCC
CAAAGATGTCCATATTGTGCCAGGCATAGGTGAGGTTCTCGGCTAGTTGGCCGCTCCCTGAACCGGAGTC
CTCCGGCGGACTGGGTGGCCGGAGCGTGCCGTAGTTTTTGGCCTGCCCGAAGCCCTGGTTAATGCAGCTC
TGCGAAGCCGCTCCGCTGTCACCCTGCAATGATAGGGGATCTCAAATATCAACTACAAGCGTTATGCTCA
TCTAACCCCGAACAAAAAGTACCCCGAAGTATCCTACGAAGTAGGTTTATACTTTTATTTATTTTTTGTG
CATCTAGGATCAGCTTAAAATATCTGGTTGTTATATTTTTTGTAAAAAAGAATATAGTCGAAAATGAATG
CCTTTAGATGTCTTGATCATGATATGATCTCAAAAATTGTCTTATATAGCGAGAACAGCTACCAGAATAA
TCTGTTTCGTGTCACTATTTGTTTGTGCAATTGCGGTTTGGGATTTTTGTGGGTCGCAGTTCTCACGCCG
CAGACAATTTGATGTTGCAATCGCAGTTCCTATAGATCAAGTGAACTTAAGATGTATGCACATGTACTAC
TCACATTGTTCAGATGCTCGGCAGATGGGTGTTTGCTGCCTCCGCGAATTAATAGCTCCTGATCCTCTTG
GCCCATTGCCGGGATTTTTCACACTTTCCCCTGCTTACCCACCCAAAACCAATCACCACCCCAATCACTC
AAAAAACAAACAAAAATAAGAAGCGAGAGGAGTTTTGGCACAGCACTTTGTGTTTAATTGATGGCGTAAA
CCGCTTGGAGCTTCGTCACGAAACCGCTGACAAAATGCAACTGAAGGCGGACATTGACGCTACGTAACGC
TACAAACGGTGGCGAAAGAGATAGCGGACGCAGCGGCGAAAGTGACGGCGATATTTCTGTGGACAGAGAA
GGAGGCAAACAGCGCTGACTTTGAGTGGAATGTCATTTTGAGTGAGAGGTAATCGAAAGAACCTGGTACA
TCAAATACCCTTGGATCGAAGTAAATTTAAAACTGATCAGATAAGTTCAATGATATCCAGTGCAGTAAAA
AAAAAAAATGTTTTTTTTATCTACTTTCCGCAAAAATGGGTTTTATTAACTTACATACATACTAGAATTC
CTCCTGAGACGAATTCGTTAAAATTGTAAGCGTTAATATTTTGTTAAAATTCGCGTTAAATTTTTGTTAA
ATCAGCTCATTTTTTAACCAATAGGCCGAAATCGGCAAAATCCCTTATAAATCAAAAGAATAGACCGAGA
TAGGGT
[37 nt withheld, positions 3577-3613]
AAAGAACGTGGACTCCAACGTCAAAGGGCGAAAAACCGTCTATCAGGGCGCTGGCCCACTACGTGAACCA
TCACCCT
[91 nt withheld, positions 3691-3781]
G
[125 nt withheld, positions 3783-3907]
ACATCATGTTTGACAGCTTATCATCGAATTTCTGCCATTCATCCGCTTATTATCACTTATTCAGGCGTAG
CAACCAGGCGTTTAAGGGCACCAATAACTGCCTTAAAAAAAATCAGAAAAACTCATCGAGCATCAAATGA
AACTGCAATTTATTCATATCAGGATTATCAATACCATATTTTTGAAAAAGCCGTTTCTGTAATGAAGGAG
AAAACTCACCGAGGCAGTTCCATAGGATGGCAAGATCCTGGTATCGGTCTGCGATTCCGACTCGTCCAAC
ATCAATACAACCTATTAATTTCCCCTCGTCAAAAATAAGGTTATCAAGTGAGAAATCACCATGAGTGACG
ACTGAATCCGGTGAGAATGGCAAAAGTTTATGCATTTCTTTCCAGACTTGTTCAACAGGCCAGCCATTAC
GCTCGTCATCAAAATCACTCGCATCAACCAAACCGTTATTCATTCGTGATTGCGCCTGAGCGAGTCGAAA
TACGCGATCGCTGTTAAAAGGACAATTACAAACAGGAATCGAATGCAACCGGCGCAGGAACACTGCCAGC
GCATCAACAATATTTTCACCTGAATCAGGATATTCTTCTAATACCTGGAATGCTGTTTTCCCTGGGATCG
CAGTGGTGAGTAACCATGCATCATCAGGAGTACGGATAAAATGCTTGATGGTCGGAAGAGGCATAAATTC
CGTCAGCCAGTTTAGTCTGACCATCTCATCTGTAACATCATTGGCAACGCTACCTTTGCCATGTTTCAGA
AACAACTCTGGCGCATCGGGCTTCCCATACAATCGGTAGATTGTCGCACCTGATTGCCCGACATTATCGC
GAGCCCATTTATACCCATATAAATCAGCATCCATGTTGGAATTTAATCGCGGCCTTGAGCAAGACGTTTC
CCGTTGAATATGGCTCATTTTAGCTTCCTTAGCTCCTGAAAATCTCGATAACTCAAAAAATACGCCCGGT
AGTGATCTTATTTCATTATGGTGAAAGTTGGAACCTCTTACGTGCCGATCATCACAAAAGGATCTAGGTG
AAGATCCTTTTTGATAATCTCATGACCAAAATCCCTTAACGTGAGTTTTCGTTCCACTGAGCGTCAGACC
CCGTAGAAAAGATCAAAGGATCTTCTTGAGATCCTTTTTTTCTGCGCGTAATCTGCTGCTTGCAAACAAA
AAAACCACCGCTACCAGCGGTGGTTTGTTTGCCGGATCAAGAGCTACCAACTCTTTTTCCGAAGGTAACT
GGCTTCAGCAGAGCGCAGATACCAAATACTGTTCTTCTAGTGTAGCCGTAGTTAGGCCACCACTTCAAGA
ACTCTGTAGCACCGCCTACATACCTCGCTCTGCTAATCCTGTTACCAGTGGCTGCTGCCAGTGGCGATAA
GTCGTGTCTTACCGGGTTGGACTCAAGACGATAGTTACCGGATAAGGCGCAGCGGTCGGGCTGAACGGGG
GGTTCGTGCACACAGCCCAGCTTGGAGCGAACGACCTACACCGAACTGAGATACCTACAGCGTGAGCTAT
GAGAAAGCGCCACGCTTCCCGAAGGGAGAAAGGCGGACAGGTATCCGGTAAGCGGCAGGGTCGGAACAGG
AGAGCGCACGAGGGAGCTTCCAGGGGGAAACGCCTGGTATCTTTATAGTCCTGTCGGGTTTCGCCACCTC
TGACTTGAGCGTCGATTTTTGTGATGCTCGTCAGGGGGGCGGAGCCTATGGAAAAACGCCAGCAACGCGG
CCTTTTTACGGTTCCTGGCCTTTTGCTGGCCTTTTGCTCACATGTTCTTTCCTGCGTTATCCCCTGATTC
TGTGGATAACCGTGTCAGAATTCGTCTCATGACAGCGATGCATCTACACAAGGAACAAACACTGGATGTC
ACTTTCAGTTCAAATTGTAACGCTAATCACTCCGAACAGGTCACAAAAAATTACCTTAAAAAGTCATAAT
ATTAAATTAGAATAAATATAGCTGTGAGGGAAATATATACAAATATATTGGAGCAAATAAATTGTACATA
CAAATATTTATTACTAATTTCTATTGAGCCGAAATGAACCACTCGGAACCATTTGAGCGAACCGAATCGC
GCGGAACTAACGACAGTCGCTCCAAGGTCGTCGAACAAAAGGTGAATGTGTTGCGGAGAGCGGGTGGGAG
ACAGCGAAAGAGCAACTACGAAACGTGGTGTGGTGGAGGTGAATTATGAAGAGGGCGCGCGATTTGAAAA
GTATGTATATAAAAAATATATCCCGGTGTTTTATGTAGCGATAAACGAGTTTTTGATGTAAGGTATGCAG
GTGTGTAAGTCTTTTGGTTAGAAGACAAATCCAAAGTCTACTTGTGGGGATGTTCGAAGGGGAAATACTT
GTATTCTATAGGTCATATCTTGTTTTTATTGGCACAAATATAATTACATTAGCTTTTTGAGGG
Features (pLannotate 1.2.2; 6 found; start..end, strand, type, name):
   3451..3906    -  rep_origin     f1 ori (sequence partly withheld): f1 bacteriophage origin of replication; arrow indicates direction of (+) strand synthesis
   3917..3934    +  promoter       tet promoter (fragment): E. coli promoter for tetracycline efflux protein gene
   4022..4835    -  CDS            KanR (fragment): aminoglycoside phosphotransferase; aph(3')-Ia; confers resistance to kanamycin in bacteria or G418 (Geneticin®) in eukaryotes
   4836..4938    -  promoter       cat promoter: promoter of the E. coli cat gene encoding chloramphenicol acetyltransferase
   5053..5641    +  rep_origin     ori: high-copy-number ColE1/pMB1/pBR322/pUC origin of replication
   5764..3425    -  gene           mini-white (across the origin): white; This modified version of the white gene lacks part of the first intron.
