[The description below was written by a language model from this plasmid's Addgene catalogue record and pLannotate feature annotations shown in this document.]
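Description:
pMiniwhiteA1 is a small synthetic-biology plasmid that carries a Drosophila mini-white eye-colour marker as a modular part for building fly transgenesis vectors. It is built on the pColE1_Alpha1 backbone (about 2.3 kb), and the "Alpha1" designation marks the position or level this module occupies in the depositor's hierarchical assembly scheme. The record gives no details of the assembly sites, and the cloning sites are listed as unknown. The plasmid is maintained in E. coli at high copy through a ColE1/pUC-type origin and is selected with kanamycin. The annotated resistance gene is an aph(3')-Ia aminoglycoside phosphotransferase, apparently driven by a cat promoter lying immediately upstream. The feature table also detects an f1 phage origin, which could support single-stranded DNA production, and a short tet promoter fragment that is probably a backbone remnant.

The payload is an eye marker cassette of roughly 4 kb, making up most of the 6,350 nt sequenced plasmid. It is annotated as mini-white, a shortened version of the white gene that lacks part of the first intron. In a white-mutant background, mini-white restores eye pigmentation, so transgenic flies can be identified visually. No separate promoter is annotated for it, and the record does not state which regulatory sequences are included.

The catalogue notes that this version lacks an attB site, so on its own it is not set up for phiC31 integrase-mediated docking into attP landing sites. It was deposited with work on drug-based selection and counterselection in Drosophila, where it appears to serve as the conventional physical-marker module.
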