Addgene plasmid #165872: pMiniwhiteA1
Purpose: Basic transgenesis Mini-white physical eye marker cassette in Alpha1, lacks attB site
Depositing lab: Koen Venken. Depositing organization: Baylor College of Medicine. Publication: Multiplexed drug-based selection and counterselection genetic manipulations in Drosophila. Matinyan N, Karkhanis MS, Gonzalez Y, Jain A, Saltzman A, Malovannaya A, Sarrion-Perdigones A, Dierick HA, Venken KJT. Cell Rep. 2021 Sep 14;36(11):109700. doi: 10.1016/j.celrep.2021.109700. PubMed 34525356.
Backbone
  Vector backbone: pColE1_Alpha1
  Backbone size w/o insert (bp): 2287
  Vector type: Synthetic Biology
Growth in bacteria
  Bacterial resistance: Kanamycin, 50 μg/mL
  Growth temperature: 37°C
  Growth strain: DH10B
  Copy number: High Copy
Gene/Insert
  Gene/Insert name: Eye Marker Cassette
  Species: Synthetic
  Insert size (bp): 4024
  Cloning method: Restriction Enzyme; 5′ cloning site Unknown (unknown if destroyed)
Terms and licenses: Academic/Nonprofit Terms; Industry Terms: Not Available to Industry
Depositor comments: Alpha1
How to cite: pMiniwhiteA1 was a gift from Koen Venken (Addgene plasmid # 165872 ; http://n2t.net/addgene:165872 ; RRID:Addgene_165872)
